>Addgene plasmid #81248 | Construct 9 - U6p_30nt_stgRNA | depositor full sequence | sequence record 155350 | Construct 9 - U6p_30nt_stgRNA sequence 10787 bps
GTCGACGGATCGGGAGATCTCCCGATCCCCTATGGTGCACTCTCAGTACAATCTGCTCTGATGCCGCATA
GTTAAGCCAGTATCTGCTCCCTGCTTGTGTGTTGGAGGTCGCTGAGTAGTGCGCGAGCAAAATTTAAGCT
ACAACAAGGCAAGGCTTGACCGACAATTGCATGAAGAATCTGCTTAGGGTTAGGCGTTTTGCGCTGCTTC
GCGATGTACGGGCCAGATATACGCGTTGACATTGATTATTGACTAGTTATTAATAGTAATCAATTACGGG
GTCATTAGTTCATAGCCCATATATGGAGTTCCGCGTTACATAACTTACGGTAAATGGCCCGCCTGGCTGA
CCGCCCAACGACCCCCGCCCATTGACGTCAATAATGACGTATGTTCCCATAGTAACGCCAATAGGGACTT
TCCATTGACGTCAATGGGTGGAGTATTTACGGTAAACTGCCCACTTGGCAGTACATCAAGTGTATCATAT
GCCAAGTACGCCCCCTATTGACGTCAATGACGGTAAATGGCCCGCCTGGCATTATGCCCAGTACATGACC
TTATGGGACTTTCCTACTTGGCAGTACATCTACGTATTAGTCATCGCTATTACCATGGTGATGCGGTTTT
GGCAGTACATCAATGGGCGTGGATAGCGGTTTGACTCACGGGGATTTCCAAGTCTCCACCCCATTGACGT
CAATGGGAGTTTGTTTTGGCACCAAAATCAACGGGACTTTCCAAAATGTCGTAACAACTCCGCCCCATTG
ACGCAAATGGGCGGTAGGCGTGTACGGTGGGAGGTCTATATAAGCAGCGCGTTTTGCCTGTACTGGGTCT
CTCTGGTTAGACCAGATCTGAGCCTGGGAGCTCTCTGGCTAACTAGGGAACCCACTGCTTAAGCCTCAAT
AAAGCTTGCCTTGAGTGCTTCAAGTAGTGTGTGCCCGTCTGTTGTGTGACTCTGGTAACTAGAGATCCCT
CAGACCCTTTTAGTCAGTGTGGAAAATCTCTAGCAGTGGCGCCCGAACAGGGACTTGAAAGCGAAAGGGA
AACCAGAGGAGCTCTCTCGACGCAGGACTCGGCTTGCTGAAGCGCGCACGGCAAGAGGCGAGGGGCGGCG
ACTGGTGAGTACGCCAAAAATTTTGACTAGCGGAGGCTAGAAGGAGAGAGATGGGTGCGAGAGCGTCAGT
ATTAAGCGGGGGAGAATTAGATCGCGATGGGAAAAAATTCGGTTAAGGCCAGGGGGAAAGAAAAAATATA
AATTAAAACATATAGTATGGGCAAGCAGGGAGCTAGAACGATTCGCAGTTAATCCTGGCCTGTTAGAAAC
ATCAGAAGGCTGTAGACAAATACTGGGACAGCTACAACCATCCCTTCAGACAGGATCAGAAGAACTTAGA
TCATTATATAATACAGTAGCAACCCTCTATTGTGTGCATCAAAGGATAGAGATAAAAGACACCAAGGAAG
CTTTAGACAAGATAGAGGAAGAGCAAAACAAAAGTAAGACCACCGCACAGCAAGCGGCCGCTGATCTTCA
GACCTGGAGGAGGAGATATGAGGGACAATTGGAGAAGTGAATTATATAAATATAAAGTAGTAAAAATTGA
ACCATTAGGAGTAGCACCCACCAAGGCAAAGAGAAGAGTGGTGCAGAGAGAAAAAAGAGCAGTGGGAATA
GGAGCTTTGTTCCTTGGGTTCTTGGGAGCAGCAGGAAGCACTATGGGCGCAGCGTCAATGACGCTGACGG
TACAGGCCAGACAATTATTGTCTGGTATAGTGCAGCAGCAGAACAATTTGCTGAGGGCTATTGAGGCGCA
ACAGCATCTGTTGCAACTCACAGTCTGGGGCATCAAGCAGCTCCAGGCAAGAATCCTGGCTGTGGAAAGA
TACCTAAAGGATCAACAGCTCCTGGGGATTTGGGGTTGCTCTGGAAAACTCATTTGCACCACTGCTGTGC
CTTGGAATGCTAGTTGGAGTAATAAATCTCTGGAACAGATTTGGAATCACACGACCTGGATGGAGTGGGA
CAGAGAAATTAACAATTACACAAGCTTAATACACTCCTTAATTGAAGAATCGCAAAACCAGCAAGAAAAG
AATGAACAAGAATTATTGGAATTAGATAAATGGGCAAGTTTGTGGAATTGGTTTAACATAACAAATTGGC
TGTGGTATATAAAATTATTCATAATGATAGTAGGAGGCTTGGTAGGTTTAAGAATAGTTTTTGCTGTACT
TTCTATAGTGAATAGAGTTAGGCAGGGATATTCACCATTATCGTTTCAGACCCACCTCCCAACCCCGAGG
GGACCCGACAGGCCCGAAGGAATAGAAGAAGAAGGTGGAGAGAGAGACAGAGACAGATCCATTCGATTAG
TGAACGGATCGGCACTGCGTGCGCCAATTCTGCAGACAAATGGCAGTATTCATCCACAATTTTAAAAGAA
AAGGGGGGATTGGGGGGTACAGTGCAGGGGAAAGAATAGTAGACATAATAGCAACAGACATACAAACTAA
AGAATTACAAAAACAAATTACAAAAATTCAAAATTTTCGGGTTTATTACAGGGACAGCAGAGATCCAGTT
TGGGGGGTTCCGCGCACATTTCCCCGAAAAGTGCCACCTTGTACAAAAAAGCAGGCTTTAAAGGAACCAA
TTCAGTCGACTGGATCCGGTACCAAGGTCGGGCAGGAAGAGGGCCTATTTCCCATGATTCCTTCATATTT
GCATATACGATACAAGGCTGTTAGAGAGATAATTAGAATTAATTTGACTGTAAACACAAAGATATTAGTA
CAAAATACGTGACGTAGAAAGTAATAATTTCTTGGGTAGTTTGCAGTTTTAAAATTATGTTTTAAAATGG
ACTATCATATGCTTACCGTAACTTGAAAGTATTTCGATTTCTTGGCTTTATATATCTTGTGGAAAGGACG
AAACACCGCAAATACCTCACACACTCCCAATACATGAAGGGTTAGAGCTAGAAATAGCAAGTTAACCTAA
GGCTAGTCCGTTATCAACTTGAAAAAGTGGCACCGAGTCGGTGCTTTTTTCTAGACCCAGCTTTCTTGTA
CAAAGTTGGCATTAGACGTCGAGGAATTCTACCGGGTAGGGGAGGCGCTTTTCCCAAGGCAGTCTGGAGC
ATGCGCTTTAGCAGCCCCGCTGGGCACTTGGCGCTACACAAGTGGCCTCTGGCCTCGCACACATTCCACA
TCCACCGGTAGGCGCCAACCGGCTCCGTTCTTTGGTGGCCCCTTCGCGCCACCTTCTACTCCTCCCCTAG
TCAGGAAGTTCCCCCCCGCCCCGCAGCTCGCGTCGTGCAGGACGTGACAAATGGAAGTAGCACGTCTCAC
TAGTCTCGTGCAGATGGACAGCACCGCTGAGCAATGGAAGCGGGTAGGCCTTTGGGGCAGCGGCCAATAG
CAGCTTTGCTCCTTCGCTTTCTGGGCTCAGAGGCTGGGAAGGGGTGGGTCCGGGGGCGGGCTCAGGGGCG
GGCTCAGGGGCGGGGCGGGCGCCCGAAGGTCCTCCGGAGGCCCGGCATTCTGCACGCTTCAAAAGCGCAC
GTCTGCCGCGCTGTTCTCCTCTTCCTCATCTCCGGGCCTTTCGACCTGCATCCCAAGCTTGCCACCATGG
TGAGCAAGGGCGAGGAGCTGTTCACCGGGGTGGTGCCCATCCTGGTCGAGCTGGACGGCGACGTAAACGG
CCACAAGTTCAGCGTGAGGGGCGAGGGCGAGGGCGATGCCACCAACGGCAAGCTGACCCTGAAGTTCATC
TGCACCACCGGCAAGCTGCCCGTGCCCTGGCCCACCCTCGTGACCACCCTGAGCCACGGCGTGCAGTGCT
TCGCCCGCTACCCCGACCACATGAAGCAGCACGACTTCTTCAAGTCCGCCATGCCCGAAGGCTACGTCCA
GGAGCGCACCATCTTCTTCAAGGACGACGGCACCTACAAGACCCGCGCCGAGGTGAAGTTCGAGGGCGAC
ACCCTAGTGAACCGCATCGAGCTGAAGGGCGTCGACTTCAAGGAGGACGGCAACATCCTGGGGCACAAGC
TGGAGTACAACTTCAACAGCCACAACATCTATATCATGGCCGTCAAGCAGAAGAACGGCATCAAGGTGAA
CTTCAAGATCCGCCACAACGTGGAGGACGGCAGCGTGCAGCTCGCCGACCACTACCAGCAGAACACCCCC
ATCGGCGACGGCCCCGTGCTGCTGCCCGACAGCCACTACCTGAGCACCCAGTCCGTGCTGAGCAAAGACC
CCAACGAGAAGCGCGATCACATGGTCCTGCTGGAGTTCCGCACCGCCGCCGGGATCACTCTCGGCATGGA
CGAGCTGTACAAGGGAAGCGGAGCTACTAACTTCAGCCTGCTGAAGCAGGCTGGAGACGTGGAGGAGAAC
CCTGGACCTAAAAAGCCTGAACTCACCGCGACGTCTGTCGAGAAGTTTCTGATCGAAAAGTTCGACAGCG
TCTCCGACCTGATGCAGCTCTCGGAGGGCGAAGAATCTCGTGCTTTCAGCTTCGATGTAGGAGGGCGTGG
ATATGTCCTGCGGGTAAATAGCTGCGCCGATGGTTTCTACAAAGATCGTTATGTTTATCGGCACTTTGCA
TCGGCCGCGCTCCCGATTCCGGAAGTGCTTGACATTGGGGAATTCAGCGAGAGCCTGACCTATTGCATCT
CCCGCCGTGCACAGGGTGTCACGTTGCAAGACCTGCCTGAAACCGAACTGCCCGCTGTTCTGCAGCCGGT
CGCGGAGGCCATGGATGCGATCGCTGCGGCCGATCTTAGCCAGACGAGCGGGTTCGGCCCATTCGGACCG
CAAGGAATCGGTCAATACACTACATGGCGTGATTTCATATGCGCGATTGCTGATCCCCATGTGTATCACT
GGCAAACTGTGATGGACGACACCGTCAGTGCGTCCGTCGCGCAGGCTCTCGATGAGCTGATGCTTTGGGC
CGAGGACTGCCCCGAAGTCCGGCACCTCGTGCACGCGGATTTCGGCTCCAACAATGTCCTGACGGACAAT
GGCCGCATAACAGCGGTCATTGACTGGAGCGAGGCGATGTTCGGGGATTCCCAATACGAGGTCGCCAACA
TCTTCTTCTGGAGGCCGTGGTTGGCTTGTATGGAGCAGCAGACGCGCTACTTCGAGCGGAGGCATCCGGA
GCTTGCAGGATCGCCGCGGCTCCGGGCGTATATGCTCCGCATTGGTCTTGACCAACTCTATCAGAGCTTG
GTTGACGGCAATTTCGATGATGCAGCTTGGGCGCAGGGTCGATGCGACGCAATCGTCCGATCCGGAGCCG
GGACTGTCGGGCGTACACAAATCGCCCGCAGAAGCGCGGCCGTCTGGACCGATGGCTGTGTAGAAGTACT
CGCCGATAGTGGAAACCGACGCCCCAGCACTCGTCCGGATCGGGAGATGGGGGAGGCTAACTAAGAATTC
GATATCAAGCTTATCGATAATCAACCTCTGGATTACAAAATTTGTGAAAGATTGACTGGTATTCTTAACT
ATGTTGCTCCTTTTACGCTATGTGGATACGCTGCTTTAATGCCTTTGTATCATGCTATTGCTTCCCGTAT
GGCTTTCATTTTCTCCTCCTTGTATAAATCCTGGTTGCTGTCTCTTTATGAGGAGTTGTGGCCCGTTGTC
AGGCAACGTGGCGTGGTGTGCACTGTGTTTGCTGACGCAACCCCCACTGGTTGGGGCATTGCCACCACCT
GTCAGCTCCTTTCCGGGACTTTCGCTTTCCCCCTCCCTATTGCCACGGCGGAACTCATCGCCGCCTGCCT
TGCCCGCTGCTGGACAGGGGCTCGGCTGTTGGGCACTGACAATTCCGTGGTGTTGTCGGGGAAATCATCG
TCCTTTCCTTGGCTGCTCGCCTGTGTTGCCACCTGGATTCTGCGCGGGACGTCCTTCTGCTACGTCCCTT
CGGCCCTCAATCCAGCGGACCTTCCTTCCCGCGGCCTGCTGCCGGCTCTGCGGCCTCTTCCGCGTCTTCG
CCTTCGCCCTCAGACGAGTCGGATCTCCCTTTGGGCCGCCTCCCCGCATCGATACCGTCGACCTCGAGAC
CTAGAAAAACATGGAGCAATCACAAGTAGCAATACAGCAGCTACCAATGCTGATTGTGCCTGGCTAGAAG
CACAAGAGGAGGAGGAGGTGGGTTTTCCAGTCACACCTCAGGTACCTTTAAGACCAATGACTTACAAGGC
AGCTGTAGATCTTAGCCACTTTTTAAAAGAAAAGGGGGGACTGGAAGGGCTAATTCACTCCCAACGAAGA
CAAGATATCCTTGATCTGTGGATCTACCACACACAAGGCTACTTCCCTGATTGGCAGAACTACACACCAG
GGCCAGGGATCAGATATCCACTGACCTTTGGATGGTGCTACAAGCTAGTACCAGTTGAGCAAGAGAAGGT
AGAAGAAGCCAATGAAGGAGAGAACACCCGCTTGTTACACCCTGTGAGCCTGCATGGGATGGATGACCCG
GAGAGAGAAGTATTAGAGTGGAGGTTTGACAGCCGCCTAGCATTTCATCACATGGCCCGAGAGCTGCATC
CGGACTGTACTGGGTCTCTCTGGTTAGACCAGATCTGAGCCTGGGAGCTCTCTGGCTAACTAGGGAACCC
ACTGCTTAAGCCTCAATAAAGCTTGCCTTGAGTGCTTCAAGTAGTGTGTGCCCGTCTGTTGTGTGACTCT
GGTAACTAGAGATCCCTCAGACCCTTTTAGTCAGTGTGGAAAATCTCTAGCAGGGCCCGTTTAAACCCGC
TGATCAGCCTCGACTGTGCCTTCTAGTTGCCAGCCATCTGTTGTTTGCCCCTCCCCCGTGCCTTCCTTGA
CCCTGGAAGGTGCCACTCCCACTGTCCTTTCCTAATAAAATGAGGAAATTGCATCGCATTGTCTGAGTAG
GTGTCATTCTATTCTGGGGGGTGGGGTGGGGCAGGACAGCAAGGGGGAGGATTGGGAAGACAATAGCAGG
CATGCTGGGGATGCGGTGGGCTCTATGGCTTCTGAGGCGGAAAGAACCAGCTGGGGCTCTAGGGGGTATC
CCC
[124 nt withheld, positions 7074-7197]
C
[91 nt withheld, positions 7199-7289]
A
[49 nt withheld, positions 7291-7339]
CCTTTGACGTTGGAGTCCACGTTCTTT
[37 nt withheld, positions 7367-7403]
ACCCTATCTCGGTCTATTCTTTTGATTTATAAGGGATTTTGCCGATTTCGGCCTATTGGTTAAAAAATGA
GCTGATTTAACAAAAATTTAACGCGAATTAATTCTGTGGAATGTGTGTCAGTTAGGGTGTGGAAAGTCCC
CAGGCTCCCCAGCAGGCAGAAGTATGCAAAGCATGCATCTCAATTAGTCAGCAACCAGGTGTGGAAAGTC
CCCAGGCTCCCCAGCAGGCAGAAGTATGCAAAGCATGCATCTCAATTAGTCAGCAACCATAGTCCCGCCC
CTAACTCCGCCCATCCCGCCCCTAACTCCGCCCAGTTCCGCCCATTCTCCGCCCCATGGCTGACTAATTT
TTTTTATTTATGCAGAGGCCGAGGCCGCCTCTGCCTCTGAGCTATTCCAGAAGTAGTGAGGAGGCTTTTT
TGGAGGCCTAGGCTTTTGCAAAAAGCTCCCGGGAGCTTGTATATCCATTTTCGGATCTGATCAGCACGTG
TTGACAATTAATCATCGGCATAGTATATCGGCATAGTATAATACGACAAGGTGAGGAACTAAACCATGGC
CAAGTTGACCAGTGCCGTTCCGGTGCTCACCGCGCGCGACGTCGCCGGAGCGGTCGAGTTCTGGACCGAC
CGGCTCGGGTTCTCCCGGGACTTCGTGGAGGACGACTTCGCCGGTGTGGTCCGGGACGACGTGACCCTGT
TCATCAGCGCGGTCCAGGACCAGGTGGTGCCGGACAACACCCTGGCCTGGGTGTGGGTGCGCGGCCTGGA
CGAGCTGTACGCCGAGTGGTCGGAGGTCGTGTCCACGAACTTCCGGGACGCCTCCGGGCCGGCCATGACC
GAGATCGGCGAGCAGCCGTGGGGGCGGGAGTTCGCCCTGCGCGACCCGGCCGGCAACTGCGTGCACTTCG
TGGCCGAGGAGCAGGACTGACACGTGCTACGAGATTTCGATTCCACCGCCGCCTTCTATGAAAGGTTGGG
CTTCGGAATCGTTTTCCGGGACGCCGGCTGGATGATCCTCCAGCGCGGGGATCTCATGCTGGAGTTCTTC
GCCCACCCCAACTTGTTTATTGCAGCTTATAATGGTTACAAATAAAGCAATAGCATCACAAATTTCACAA
ATAAAGCATTTTTTTCACTGCATTCTAGTTGTGGTTTGTCCAAACTCATCAATGTATCTTATCATGTCTG
TATACCGTCGACCTCTAGCTAGAGCTTGGCGTAATCATGGTCATAGCTGTTTCCTGTGTGAAATTGTTAT
CCGCTCACAATTCCACACAACATACGAGCCGGAAGCATAAAGTGTAAAGCCTGGGGTGCCTAATGAGTGA
GCTAACTCACATTAATTGCGTTGCGCTCACTGCCCGCTTTCCAGTCGGGAAACCTGTCGTGCCAGCTGCA
TTAATGAATCGGCCAACGCGCGGGGAGAGGCGGTTTGCGTATTGGGCGCTCTTCCGCTTCCTCGCTCACT
GACTCGCTGCGCTCGGTCGTTCGGCTGCGGCGAGCGGTATCAGCTCACTCAAAGGCGGTAATACGGTTAT
CCACAGAATCAGGGGATAACGCAGGAAAGAACATGTGAGCAAAAGGCCAGCAAAAGGCCAGGAACCGTAA
AAAGGCCGCGTTGCTGGCGTTTTTCCATAGGCTCCGCCCCCCTGACGAGCATCACAAAAATCGACGCTCA
AGTCAGAGGTGGCGAAACCCGACAGGACTATAAAGATACCAGGCGTTTCCCCCTGGAAGCTCCCTCGTGC
GCTCTCCTGTTCCGACCCTGCCGCTTACCGGATACCTGTCCGCCTTTCTCCCTTCGGGAAGCGTGGCGCT
TTCTCATAGCTCACGCTGTAGGTATCTCAGTTCGGTGTAGGTCGTTCGCTCCAAGCTGGGCTGTGTGCAC
GAACCCCCCGTTCAGCCCGACCGCTGCGCCTTATCCGGTAACTATCGTCTTGAGTCCAACCCGGTAAGAC
ACGACTTATCGCCACTGGCAGCAGCCACTGGTAACAGGATTAGCAGAGCGAGGTATGTAGGCGGTGCTAC
AGAGTTCTTGAAGTGGTGGCCTAACTACGGCTACACTAGAAGAACAGTATTTGGTATCTGCGCTCTGCTG
AAGCCAGTTACCTTCGGAAAAAGAGTTGGTAGCTCTTGATCCGGCAAACAAACCACCGCTGGTAGCGGTG
GTTTTTTTGTTTGCAAGCAGCAGATTACGCGCAGAAAAAAAGGATCTCAAGAAGATCCTTTGATCTTTTC
TACGGGGTCTGACGCTCAGTGGAACGAAAACTCACGTTAAGGGATTTTGGTCATGAGATTATCAAAAAGG
ATCTTCACCTAGATCCTTTTAAATTAAAAATGAAGTTTTAAATCAATCTAAAGTATATATGAGTAAACTT
GGTCTGACAGTTACCAATGCTTAATCAGTGAGGCACCTATCTCAGCGATCTGTCTATTTCGTTCATCCAT
AGTTGCCTGACTCCCCGTCGTGTAGATAACTACGATACGGGAGGGCTTACCATCTGGCCCCAGTGCTGCA
ATGATACCGCGAGACCCACGCTCACCGGCTCCAGATTTATCAGCAATAAACCAGCCAGCCGGAAGGGCCG
AGCGCAGAAGTGGTCCTGCAACTTTATCCGCCTCCATCCAGTCTATTAATTGTTGCCGGGAAGCTAGAGT
AAGTAGTTCGCCAGTTAATAGTTTGCGCAACGTTGTTGCCATTGCTACAGGCATCGTGGTGTCACGCTCG
TCGTTTGGTATGGCTTCATTCAGCTCCGGTTCCCAACGATCAAGGCGAGTTACATGATCCCCCATGTTGT
GCAAAAAAGCGGTTAGCTCCTTCGGTCCTCCGATCGTTGTCAGAAGTAAGTTGGCCGCAGTGTTATCACT
CATGGTTATGGCAGCACTGCATAATTCTCTTACTGTCATGCCATCCGTAAGATGCTTTTCTGTGACTGGT
GAGTACTCAACCAAGTCATTCTGAGAATAGTGTATGCGGCGACCGAGTTGCTCTTGCCCGGCGTCAATAC
GGGATAATACCGCGCCACATAGCAGAACTTTAAAAGTGCTCATCATTGGAAAACGTTCTTCGGGGCGAAA
ACTCTCAAGGATCTTACCGCTGTTGAGATCCAGTTCGATGTAACCCACTCGTGCACCCAACTGATCTTCA
GCATCTTTTACTTTCACCAGCGTTTCTGGGTGAGCAAAAACAGGAAGGCAAAATGCCGCAAAAAAGGGAA
TAAGGGCGACACGGAAATGTTGAATACTCATACTCTTCCTTTTTCAATATTATTGAAGCATTTATCAGGG
TTATTGTCTCATGAGCGGATACATATTTGAATGTATTTAGAAAAATAAACAAATAGGGGTTCCGCGCACA
TTTCCCCGAAAAGTGCCACCTGAC
Features (pLannotate 1.2.2; 35 found; start..end, strand, type, name):
     31..83      -  misc_feature   bom (fragment): basis of mobility region from pBR322
    238..617     +  enhancer       CMV enhancer: human cytomegalovirus immediate early enhancer
    618..817     +  promoter       CMV promoter: human cytomegalovirus (CMV) immediate early promoter
    835..1015    +  LTR            5' LTR (truncated): truncated 5' long terminal repeat (LTR) from HIV-1
   1062..1187    +  misc_feature   HIV-1 Ψ: packaging signal of human immunodeficiency virus type 1
   1171..1534    +  CDS            HIV-1 gag (fragment): gag protein from human immunodeficiency virus 1; gag
   1680..1913    +  misc_feature   RRE: The Rev response element (RRE) of HIV-1 allows for Rev-dependent mRNA export from the nucleus to the cytoplasm.
   2290..2390    +  CDS            Rev (fragment): human immunodeficiency virus 1 (HIV-1) Rev protein; rev; enhances nuclear export of unspliced and incompletely spliced viral mRNAs
   2440..2557    +  misc_feature   cPPT/CTS: central polypurine tract and central termination sequence of HIV-1
   2629..2647    +  protein_bind   attB1 (fragment): mutant version of attB; recombination site for the Gateway® BP reaction BP Clonase™
   2699..2939    +  promoter       U6 promoter: RNA polymerase III promoter for human U6 snRNA
   2982..3054    +  misc_RNA       gRNA scaffold: guide RNA scaffold for the Streptococcus pyogenes CRISPR/Cas9 system
   3065..3086    -  protein_bind   attB2 (fragment): mutant version of attB; recombination site for the Gateway® BP reaction BP Clonase™
   3114..3613    +  promoter       PGK promoter: mouse phosphoglycerate kinase 1 promoter
   3637..4353    +  CDS            EBFP2: EBFP2 is a basic (constitutively fluorescent) blue fluorescent protein published in 2007, derived from Aequorea victoria. It is reported to be a rapidly-maturing monomer with moderate acid sensitivity.
   4420..5452    +  CDS            HygR (fragment): hygromycin B phosphotransferase confers resistance to hygromycin
   5455..5479    +  misc_feature   MCS (fragment): pBluescript multiple cloning site
   5479..6067    +  misc_feature   WPRE: woodchuck hepatitis virus posttranscriptional regulatory element
   6004..6585    +  CDS            nef (fragment): NEF_HV1H2 - Experimental evidence at protein level: Swiss-Prot protein existence level 1. Extracellular Nef protein targets CD4(+) T-lymphocytes for apoptosis by interacting with CXCR4 surface receptors. From Human immunodeficiency virus type 1 group M subtype B (isolate HXB2) (HIV-1).
   6592..6772    +  LTR            5' LTR (truncated): truncated 5' long terminal repeat (LTR) from HIV-1
   6804..7028    +  polyA_signal   bGH poly(A) signal: bovine growth hormone polyadenylation signal
   7032..7053    +  promoter       SV40 promoter (fragment): SV40 enhancer and early promoter
   7074..7502    +  rep_origin     f1 ori (sequence partly withheld): f1 bacteriophage origin of replication; arrow indicates direction of (+) strand synthesis
   7516..7845    +  promoter       SV40 promoter: SV40 enhancer and early promoter
   7893..7940    +  promoter       EM7 promoter: synthetic bacterial promoter&nbsp
   7959..8333    +  CDS            BleoR: antibiotic-binding protein; Sh ble from Streptoalloteichus hindustanus; confers resistance to bleomycin, phleomycin, and Zeocin™
   8343..8468    +  CDS            ble (fragment): BLE_KLEPN - Experimental evidence at protein level: Swiss-Prot protein existence level 1. Binding protein with a strong affinity to the bleomycin family of antibiotics. Binds to CL990; an antimitotic-antibiotic compound. From Klebsiella pneumoniae.
   8463..8584    +  polyA_signal   SV40 poly(A) signal: SV40 polyadenylation signal
   8655..8677    -  protein_bind   lac operator (fragment): The lac repressor binds to the lac operator to inhibit transcription in E. coli. This inhibition can be relieved by adding lactose or isopropyl-β-D-thiogalactopyranoside (IPTG). lac repressor encoded by lacI
   8681..8711    -  promoter       lac promoter: promoter for the E. coli lac operon
   8726..8747    -  protein_bind   CAP binding site: CAP binding activates transcription in the presence of cAMP. E. coli catabolite activator protein
   8760..8852    -  CDS            lacI (fragment): lac repressor; lacI; The lac repressor binds to the lac operator to inhibit transcription in E. coli. This inhibition can be relieved by adding lactose or isopropyl-β-D-thiogalactopyranoside (IPTG).
   9035..9623    -  rep_origin     ori: high-copy-number ColE1/pMB1/pBR322/pUC origin of replication
   9794..10654   -  CDS            AmpR: β-lactamase; bla; confers resistance to ampicillin, carbenicillin, and related antibiotics
  10655..10759   -  promoter       AmpR promoter: bla
