[The description below was written by a language model from this plasmid's Addgene catalogue record and pLannotate feature annotations shown in this document.]
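Description:
Construct 9 - U6p_30nt_stgRNA is a 10,787 bp HIV-1-based lentiviral transfer plasmid for mammalian expression, built for synthetic biology work on self-targeting CRISPR-Cas9 guide RNAs (stgRNAs). It is maintained in E. coli through a high-copy ColE1/pUC-type origin with ampicillin selection (AmpR under its own promoter), and it also carries an f1 origin. The backbone additionally contains an SV40/EM7-driven BleoR cassette with an SV40 poly(A) signal, lying outside the LTR-flanked region, although the catalogue lists only hygromycin as the mammalian selectable marker.

The viral portion has a CMV enhancer/promoter fused to a truncated 5' LTR to drive genomic RNA production in packaging cells. This is followed by the Ψ packaging signal with a gag fragment, the RRE for Rev-dependent export, the cPPT/CTS, a WPRE, a truncated 3' LTR and a bGH poly(A) signal. Between residual Gateway attB1 and attB2 sites sits the payload: a human U6 RNA polymerase III promoter driving a guide RNA with the Streptococcus pyogenes Cas9 scaffold. The record describes this as a 30 nt stgRNA, but it does not spell out the spacer or any scaffold modifications. Downstream, a mouse PGK promoter drives EBFP2 followed by a hygromycin phosphotransferase coding sequence, so transduced cells can be identified by blue fluorescence and selected with hygromycin. The element linking the two reading frames is not annotated.

No Cas9 is encoded, so the nuclease must be supplied separately. According to the associated publication title, the construct belongs to a system for continuous genetic recording in human cells, in which a guide RNA directs Cas9 to its own encoding locus.
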