Addgene plasmid #81248: Construct 9 - U6p_30nt_stgRNA
Purpose: Expresses 30nt stgRNA
Depositing lab: Timothy Lu. Depositing organization: Massachusetts Institute of Technology. Publication: Continuous genetic recording with self-targeting CRISPR-Cas in human cells. Perli SD, Cui CH, Lu TK. Science. 2016 Aug 18. pii: aag0511. 10.1126/science.aag0511 PubMed 27540006.
Backbone
  Vector backbone: Lentiviral
  Total vector size (bp): 10787
  Vector type: Mammalian Expression, Lentiviral, Synthetic Biology
  Selectable markers: Hygromycin
Growth in bacteria
  Bacterial resistance: Ampicillin, 100 μg/mL
  Growth temperature: 37°C
  Growth strain: NEB Stable
  Copy number: High Copy
Gene/Insert
  Gene/Insert name: sgRNA
  gRNA/shRNA sequence: 30nt sgRNA
  Species: H. sapiens (human)
Terms and licenses: Academic/Nonprofit Terms; Industry Terms: Not Available to Industry
How to cite: Construct 9 - U6p_30nt_stgRNA was a gift from Timothy Lu (Addgene plasmid # 81248 ; http://n2t.net/addgene:81248 ; RRID:Addgene_81248)
