>Addgene plasmid #81248 | Construct 9 - U6p_30nt_stgRNA | addgene partial sequence | sequence record 157797 | Hygro-R 5'-tatccacgccctcctacatc-3'
CGAGAGCTGCATCAGGTCGGAGACGCTGTCGAACTTTTCGATCAGAAACTTCTCGACAGACGTCGCGGTG
AGTTCAGGCTTTTTAGGTCCAGGGTTCTCCTCCACGTCTCCAGCCTGCTTCAGCAGGCTGAAGTTAGTAG
CTCCGCTTCCCTTGTACAGCTCGTCCATGCCGAGAGTGATCCCGGCGGCGGTGCGGAACTCCAGCAGGAC
CATGTGATCGCGCTTCTCGTTGGGGTCTTTGCTCAGCACGGACTGGGTGCTCAGGTAGTGGCTGTCGGGC
AGCAGCACGGGGCCGTCGCCGATGGGGGTGTTCTGCTGGTAGTGGTCGGCGAGCTGCACGCTGCCGTCCT
CCACGTTGTGGCGGATCTTGAAGTTCACCTTGATGCCGTTCTTCTGCTTGACGGCCATGATATAGATGTT
GTGGCTGTTGAAGTTGTACTCCAGCTTGTGCCCCAGGATGTTGCCGTCCTCCTTGAAGTCGACGCCCTTC
AGCTCGATGCGGTTCACTAGGGTGTCGCCCTCGAACTTCACCTCGGCGCGGGTCTTGTAGGTGCCGTCGT
CCTTGAAGAAGATGGTGCGCTCCTGGACGTAGCCTTCGGGCATGGCGGACTTGAAGAAGTCGTGCTGCTT
CATGTGGTCGGGGTAGCGGGCGAAGCACTGCACGCCGTGGCTCAGGGTGGTCACGAGGGTGGGCCAGGGC
ACGGGCAGCTTGCCGGTGGTGCAGATGAACTTCAGGGTCAGCTTGCCGTTGGTGGCATCGCCCTCGCCCT
CGCCCCTCACGCTGAACTTGTGGCCGTTTACGTCGCCGTC
