>Addgene plasmid #81248 | Construct 9 - U6p_30nt_stgRNA | addgene partial sequence | sequence record 159242 | hU6-F 5'-GAGGGCCTATTTCCCATGATT-3'
AGAGATAATTAGAATTAATTTGACTGTAAACACAAAGATATTAGTACAAAATACGTGACGTAGAAAGTAA
TAATTTCTTGGGTAGTTTGCAGTTTTAAAATTATGTTTTAAAATGGACTATCATATGCTTACCGTAACTT
GAAAGTATTTCGATTTCTTGGCTTTATATATCTTGTGGAAAGGACGAAACACCGCAAATACCTCACACAC
TCCCAATACATGAAGGGTTAGAGCTAGAAATAGCAAGTTAACCTAAGGCTAGTCCGTTATCAACTTGAAA
AAGTGGCACCGAGTCGGTGCTTTTTTCTAGACCCAGCTTTCTTGTACAAAGTTGGCATTAGACGTCGAGG
AATTCTACCGGGTAGGGGAGGCGCTTTTCCCAAGGCAGTCTGGAGCATGCGCTTTAGCAGCCCCGCTGGG
CACTTGGCGCTACACAAGTGGCCTCTGGCCTCGCACACATTCCACATCCACCGGTAGGCGCCAACCGGCT
CCGTTCTTTGGTGGCCCCTTCGCGCCACCTTCTACTCCTCCCCTAGTCAGGAAGTTCCCCCCCGCCCCGC
AGCTCGCGTCGTGCAGGACGTGACAAATGGAAGTAGCACGTCTCACTAGTCTCGTGCAGATGGACAGCAC
CGCTGAGCAATGGAAGCGGGTAGGCCTTTGGGGCAGCGGCCAATAGCAGCTTTGCTCCTTCGCTTTCTGG
GCTCAGAGGCTGGGAAGGGGTGGGTCCGGGGGCGGGCTCAGGGGCGGGCTCAGGGGCGGGGCGGGCGCCC
GAAGGTCCTCCGGAGGCCCGGCATTCTGCACGCTTCAAAAGCGCACGTCTGCCGCGCTGTTCTCCTCTTC
CTCATCTCCGGG
